>Addgene plasmid #166192 | pDONR221-NONO | addgene full sequence | sequence record 330253 | Addgene NGS Result
AGATACCTACAGCGTGAGCTATGAGAAAGCGCCACGCTTCCCGAAGGGAGAAAGGCGGACAGGTATCCGG
TAAGCGGCAGGGTCGGAACAGGAGAGCGCACGAGGGAGCTTCCAGGGGGAAACGCCTGGTATCTTTATAG
TCCTGTCGGGTTTCGCCACCTCTGACTTGAGCGTCGATTTTTGTGATGCTCGTCAGGGGGGCGGAGCCTA
TGGAAAAACGCCAGCAACGCGGCCTTTTTACGGTTCCTGGCCTTTTGCTGGCCTTTTGCTCACATGTTCT
TTCCTGCGTTATCCCCTGATTCTGTGGATAACCGTATTACCGCCTTTGAGTGAGCTGATACCGCTCGCCG
CAGCCGAACGACCGAGCGCAGCGAGTCAGTGAGCGAGGAAGCGGAAGAGCGCCCAATACGCAAACCGCCT
CTCCCCGCGCGTTGGCCGATTCATTAATGCAGCTGGCACGACAGGTTTCCCGACTGGAAAGCGGGCAGTG
AGCGCAACGCAATTAATACGCGTACCGCTAGCCAGGAAGAGTTTGTAGAAACGCAAAAAGGCCATCCGTC
AGGATGGCCTTCTGCTTAGTTTGATGCCTGGCAGTTTATGGCGGGCGTCCTGCCCGCCACCCTCCGGGCC
GTTGCTTCACAACGTTCAAATCCGCTCCCGGCGGATTTGTCCTACTCAGGAGAGCGTTCACCGACAAACA
ACAGATAAAACGAAAGGCCCAGTCTTCCGACTGAGCCTTTCGTTTTATTTGATGCCTGGCAGTTCCCTAC
TCTCGCGTTAACGCTAGCATGGATGTTTTCCCAGTCACGACGTTGTAAAACGACGGCCAGTCTTAAGCTC
GGGCCCCAAATAATGATTTTATTTTGACTGATAGTGACCTGTTCGTTGCAACAAATTGATGAGCAATGCT
TTTTTATAATGCCAACTTTGTACAAAAAAGCAGGCTTCGAAGGAGATAACAAAATGCAAGGCTACAGAGG
CCCCCAACATAACCACGGCCCGAATCGTCCGGGAGACCAGCGAGGCGAAGGAGCTAACGGAAACGGGCAG
GAGCCGGAGCCCAGTGAATACATCAACCCCAATGCGGCCTTAACCCTGGACCTACAGAGCTTCAGGAAGC
CCGGAGAAAAAACGTTCACCCAACGGAGCAGGCTGTTCGTTGGAAACCTACCGACCGGAATCACCGAAGA
AGAGCTGGAGAAGATGTTCGCCAAATACGGAAAAGCCGGTGAGGTTTTTGTCAACAAGGAGAGAGGTTTC
GGTTTCATCCGGTTGGAGACGAGAATCATTGCGGAGATCGCCAGGTCCGAGCTGGATGATTTTGTGGTCA
AAGGCCGACCCATACGAGTGAGGTTTGCTACGCACGGTGCCGCATTATCTGTCAAGAATTTGCCAGAGTT
TGCTTCCAACGAGCTCCTGGAGGAGGCCTTCGCCGTGTTCGGCCAGGTGGAGAGAGCTGTGGTGATAGTG
GATGACCGCGGGAGGCCAACGGGGAAAGGCTTGGTGGAGTTCACGTCCAAACCTGCAGCGAGAAAAGCTC
TGGATAAGTGCGGTGACGGTGCCTACTTAATGCAGCCTTCCCCCGGCCCTACTTAATGACAGCCTTCCCC
CGGCCCATCACAGTGGAGCCTATGGAGCAGTTTGACGAAGACGAGGGGTTGCCAGAGAAGCTGATCAACA
AAAACCAACAGTTCCACAAAGAGCGCGAGCAGCCTCCACGGTTTGCTCAGCCTGGCTCGTTCGAGTACGA
GTACGCCATGCGCTGGAAAGCCCTGATGGAGATGGAGAAGCAGCAGTATGAGATGGTGGATCGCAACATG
AAAGAGGCTCAGGAGAAGCTGGAGGCTGAGATGGAGGCAGCCAGACACGAGCACCAGGTGATGCTGATGC
GTCAAGACCTGCTGAGGAGACAGGAGGAGCTGCGAAGGATGGAGGAGCAGCACAATCAAGAGGTGCAGAA
GAGGAAGCAGGCTGAGCTCCGGCAGGAGGAGGAACGCAGGAGGAGAGAGGAGGAAATGATGAAGAGGCAG
CAGGAGGGCTTCAGGGGCGGCTTCTCCGAAAACAGAGAGCAGGAGATGAGGATGCACATGGGGGGCCATG
GGATGGCTATGAACAGAAATTCTTTGGGTGGAAATTCGGGTTCTGCTGGTGCTGCTGGCATAACTGCCGA
GAATACTCCAATGATGTCAGCGTCAGGAAACAACAATTTACCAGGAGGAGGACAGGGGGGCTTCCCCAGA
GGCCTCCCAGGCTCTGGAGACTACAACAAGCAGCGCAGATTTGACCCAGCTTTCTTGTACAAAGTTGGCA
TTATAAGAAAGCATTGCTTATCAATTTGTTGCAACGAACAGGTCACTATCAGTCAAAATAAAATCATTAT
TTGCCATCCAGCTGATATCCCCTATAGTGAGTCGTATTACATGGTCATAGCTGTTTCCTGGCAGCTCTGG
CCCGTGTCTCAAAATCTCTGATGTTACATTGCACAAGATAAAAATATATCATCATGAACAATAAAACTGT
CTGCTTACATAAACAGTAATACAAGGGGTGTTATGAGCCATATTCAACGGGAAACGTCGAGGCCGCGATT
AAATTCCAACATGGATGCTGATTTATATGGGTATAAATGGGCTCGCGATAATGTCGGGCAATCAGGTGCG
ACAATCTATCGCTTGTATGGGAAGCCCGATGCGCCAGAGTTGTTTCTGAAACATGGCAAAGGTAGCGTTG
CCAATGATGTTACAGATGAGATGGTCAGACTAAACTGGCTGACGGAATTTATGCCTCTTCCGACCATCAA
GCATTTTATCCGTACTCCTGATGATGCATGGTTACTCACCACTGCGATCCCCGGAAAAACAGCATTCCAG
GTATTAGAAGAATATCCTGATTCAGGTGAAAATATTGTTGATGCGCTGGCAGTGTTCCTGCGCCGGTTGC
ATTCGATTCCTGTTTGTAATTGTCCTTTTAACAGCGATCGCGTATTTCGTCTCGCTCAGGCGCAATCACG
AATGAATAACGGTTTGGTTGATGCGAGTGATTTTGATGACGAGCGTAATGGCTGGCCTGTTGAACAAGTC
TGGAAAGAAATGCATAAACTTTTGCCATTCTCACCGGATTCAGTCGTCACTCATGGTGATTTCTCACTTG
ATAACCTTATTTTTGACGAGGGGAAATTAATAGGTTGTATTGATGTTGGACGAGTCGGAATCGCAGACCG
ATACCAGGATCTTGCCATCCTATGGAACTGCCTCGGTGAGTTTTCTCCTTCATTACAGAAACGGCTTTTT
CAAAAATATGGTATTGATAATCCTGATATGAATAAATTGCAGTTTCATTTGATGCTCGATGAGTTTTTCT
AATCAGAATTGGTTAATTGGTTGTAACACTGGCAGAGCATTACGCTGACTTGACGGGACGGCGCAAGCTC
ATGACCAAAATCCCTTAACGTGAGTTACGCGTCGTTCCACTGAGCGTCAGACCCCGTAGAAAAGATCAAA
GGATCTTCTTGAGATCCTTTTTTTCTGCGCGTAATCTGCTGCTTGCAAACAAAAAAACCACCGCTACCAG
CGGTGGTTTGTTTGCCGGATCAAGAGCTACCAACTCTTTTTCCGAAGGTAACTGGCTTCAGCAGAGCGCA
GATACCAAATACTGTTCTTCTAGTGTAGCCGTAGTTAGGCCACCACTTCAAGAACTCTGTAGCACCGCCT
ACATACCTCGCTCTGCTAATCCTGTTACCAGTGGCTGCTGCCAGTGGCGATAAGTCGTGTCTTACCGGGT
TGGACTCAAGACGATAGTTACCGGATAAGGCGCAGCGGTCGGGCTGAACGGGGGGTTCGTGCACACAGCC
CAGCTTGGAGCGAACGACCTACACCGAACTG
Features (pLannotate 1.2.2; 11 found; start..end, strand, type, name):
    399..491     +  CDS            lacI (fragment): lac repressor; lacI; The lac repressor binds to the lac operator to inhibit transcription in E. coli. This inhibition can be relieved by adding lactose or isopropyl-β-D-thiogalactopyranoside (IPTG).
    546..573     -  terminator     rrnB T2 terminator: transcription terminator T2 from the E. coli rrnB gene
    705..748     +  terminator     rrnB T1 terminator: Escherichia coli rrnB; transcription terminator T1 from the E. coli rrnB gene
    795..831     -  CDS            lacZα (fragment): LacZα fragment of β-galactosidase; lacZ fragment
    847..946     +  protein_bind   attL1: mutant version of attL; recombination site for the Gateway® LR reaction LR Clonase™
   1042..1590    +  CDS            NONO (fragment): NONO_HUMAN - Also known as NRB54. Experimental evidence at protein level: Swiss-Prot protein existence level 1. DNA- and RNA binding protein, involved in several nuclear processes. Binds the conventional octamer sequence in double-stranded DNA. Also binds single-stranded DNA and RNA at a site independent of the duplex site. Involved in pre-mRNA splicing, probably as a heterodimer with SFPQ. Interacts with U5 snRNA, probably by binding to a purine-rich sequence located on the 3' side of U5 snRNA stem 1b. Together with PSPC1, required for the formation of nuclear paraspeckles. The SFPQ-NONO hete
   1524..2186    +  CDS            NONO (fragment): NONO_HUMAN - Also known as NRB54. Experimental evidence at protein level: Swiss-Prot protein existence level 1. DNA- and RNA binding protein, involved in several nuclear processes. Binds the conventional octamer sequence in double-stranded DNA. Also binds single-stranded DNA and RNA at a site independent of the duplex site. Involved in pre-mRNA splicing, probably as a heterodimer with SFPQ. Interacts with U5 snRNA, probably by binding to a purine-rich sequence located on the 3' side of U5 snRNA stem 1b. Together with PSPC1, required for the formation of nuclear paraspeckles. The SFPQ-NONO hete
   2284..2383    -  protein_bind   attL2: mutant version of attL; recombination site for the Gateway® LR reaction LR Clonase™
   2401..2419    -  promoter       T7 promoter: promoter for bacteriophage T7 RNA polymerase
   2553..3362    +  CDS            KanR: aminoglycoside phosphotransferase; aph(3')-Ia; confers resistance to kanamycin in bacteria or G418 (Geneticin®) in eukaryotes
   3509..216     +  rep_origin     ori (across the origin): high-copy-number ColE1/pMB1/pBR322/pUC origin of replication
