[The description below was written by a language model from this plasmid's Addgene catalogue record and pLannotate feature annotations shown in this document.]
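Description:
pDONR221-NONO is a Gateway entry clone built on the pDONR221 backbone, carrying the coding sequence of NONO from the African turquoise killifish, Nothobranchius furzeri. The sequenced plasmid is about 3.9 kb and is maintained in E. coli at high copy through a ColE1/pUC-type origin of replication, with selection by kanamycin via an aminoglycoside phosphotransferase (KanR) gene. Upstream of the cloning site sit the rrnB T1 and T2 transcription terminators, which insulate the insert from read-through transcription originating in the backbone. Short lacI and lacZα fragments are backbone remnants with no functional role here.

The 1,293 bp insert lies between attL1 and attL2, the sites produced by the BP reaction and recognised by LR Clonase to transfer the open reading frame directionally into any attR-containing destination vector. The automated annotation labels the insert as two overlapping partial matches to human NONO. This reflects homology of the killifish sequence to the human protein, a DNA- and RNA-binding factor involved in pre-mRNA splicing and paraspeckle formation, rather than a human origin. The clone is described as stopless, meaning the native stop codon is omitted so that the ORF can be fused in frame to C-terminal tags or reporters supplied by the destination vector. As an entry vector it has no promoter positioned to express NONO; a T7 promoter lies just outside attL2, facing the insert on the opposite strand. Expression therefore depends on the destination vector chosen. The plasmid was deposited in connection with work on tissue-specific protein aggregation and quality control in the ageing killifish, and serves as a shuttle source for building NONO expression constructs.
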