Addgene plasmid #166192: pDONR221-NONO
Purpose: Gateway entry vector for N. furzeri NONO
Depositing lab: Daniel Jarosz. Depositing organization: Stanford University. Publication: Tissue-specific landscape of protein aggregation and quality control in an aging vertebrate. Chen YR, Harel I, Singh PP, Ziv I, Moses E, Goshtchevsky U, Machado BE, Brunet A, Jarosz DF. Dev Cell. 2024 Jul 22;59(14):1892-1911.e13. doi: 10.1016/j.devcel.2024.04.014. Epub 2024 May 28. PubMed 38810654.
Backbone
  Vector backbone: pDONR221
  Vector type: Gateway Entry Vector
Growth in bacteria
  Bacterial resistance: Kanamycin, 50 μg/mL
  Growth temperature: 37°C
  Growth strain: DH5alpha
  Copy number: High Copy
Gene/Insert
  Gene/Insert name: NONO
  Species: N. furzeri
  Insert size (bp): 1293
  Cloning method: Gateway Cloning
Terms and licenses: Academic/Nonprofit Terms; Industry Terms: Not Available to Industry
Depositor comments: Stopless entry clone. Please visit https://doi.org/10.1101/2022.02.26.482120 for bioRxiv preprint. Also see Harel and Chen et al. 2024 (https://doi.org/10.1016/j.celrep.2023.112787)
How to cite: pDONR221-NONO was a gift from Daniel Jarosz (Addgene plasmid # 166192 ; http://n2t.net/addgene:166192 ; RRID:Addgene_166192)
